>Addgene plasmid #12697 | DCT.VV.Orf9 | addgene partial sequence | sequence record 19094 | T7 5'-TAATACGACTCACTATAGGG-3'
GGATCCAGTACCCTTCACCGAATTCCAGCTGACCACCATGACTTTAGTAAAGTCGTCTATATTAACTCTT
TTATTTTCTAGCCATCGTAATACCATGTTTAAGATAGTATATTCTCTAGTTACTACGATCTCATCGTTGT
CTAGAATATCACATACTGAATCTACATCCAATTTTAGAAATTGGTCTGTGTTACATATCTCTTCTATATT
ATTGTTGATGTATTGTCGTAGAAAACTATTACGTAGACCATTTTCTTTATAAGCAATTCCCGGGGATCCG
AATAAAGGGTCAAGACAATTCTGCAGATATCCAGCACAGTGGCGGCCGCTCGAGTCTAGAGGGCCCGCGG
TTCGAAGGTAAGCCTATCCCTAACCCTCTCCTCGGTCTCGATTCTACGCGTACCGGTCATCATCACCATC
ACCATTGAGTTTAAACCCGCTGATCAGCCTCGACTGTGCCTTCTAGTTGCCAGCCATCTGTTGTTTGCCC
CTCCCCCGTGCCTTCCTTGACCCTGGAAGGTGCCACTCCCACTGTCCTTTCCTAATAAAATGAGGAAATT
GCATCGCATTGTCTGAGTAGGTGTCATTCTATTCTGGGG
