[The description below was written by a language model from this plasmid's Addgene catalogue record.]
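Description:
DCT.VV.Orf9 is a mammalian expression plasmid built on the commercial pcDNA 3.1D V5-His-TOPO backbone (about 5.5 kb without insert) and carries a short, 225 bp open reading frame from vaccinia virus, designated VV.Orf9. It is maintained in E. coli as a high-copy plasmid under ampicillin selection, and the backbone also provides a neomycin resistance marker so that transfected mammalian cells can be selected with G418. The insert is flanked by BamHI sites at both ends, both retained, and can be read with a universal T7 primer from the 5′ side. No feature table is provided, and the record does not name the promoter. Vectors of the pcDNA3.1 family generally drive expression from the CMV immediate-early promoter and, as the backbone name indicates, offer C-terminal V5 and His tags. The record does not say whether this ORF is in frame with those tags.

The plasmid is one member of a library of individually cloned vaccinia ORFs assembled for screening, associated with work identifying poxvirus CD8+ T cell determinants to inform the design and characterisation of smallpox vaccines. In such a screen, each ORF would be expressed in mammalian cells so that its product can be tested for T cell recognition. The "Orf9" name is internal to this library, and the corresponding ORF names in the Copenhagen and WR strains are given only in the library's supplementary data. The depositors caution that the clone was made for screening and may differ from the canonical gene sequence, so the quality-control sequence should be checked before relying on it.
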