Addgene plasmid #12697: DCT.VV.Orf9
Purpose: This plasmid was designed for screening purposes and may contain discrepancies relative to the current canonical GenBank version of the gene.
Depositing lab: Jack Bennink & Jon Yewdell. Depositing organization: National Institute of Allergy and Infectious Diseases (NIAID). Publication: Identification of poxvirus CD8+ T cell determinants to enable rational design and characterization of smallpox vaccines. Tscharke DC, Karupiah G, Zhou J, Palmore T, Irvine KR, Haeryfar SM, Williams S, Sidney J, Sette A, Bennink JR, Yewdell JW. J Exp Med. 2005 January 3; 201(1): 95–104. 10.1084/jem.20041912 PubMed 15623576.
Backbone
  Vector backbone: pcDNA 3.1D V5-His-TOPO
  Backbone manufacturer: Invitrogen
  Backbone size w/o insert (bp): 5514
  Vector type: Mammalian Expression
  Selectable markers: Neomycin (select with G418)
Growth in bacteria
  Bacterial resistance: Ampicillin, 100 μg/mL
  Growth temperature: 37°C
  Growth strain: DH5alpha
  Copy number: High Copy
Gene/Insert
  Gene/Insert name: VV.Orf9
  Species: Vaccinia Virus
  Insert size (bp): 225
  Cloning method: Restriction Enzyme; 5′ cloning site BamHI (not destroyed); 3′ cloning site BamHI (not destroyed)
  Sequencing primers: 5′ Universal T7
Terms and licenses: Academic/Nonprofit Terms; Industry Terms: Not Available to Industry
Depositor comments: Please see the Vaccinia kit page ( https://www.addgene.org/vvorf/ ) for more information. The kit page contains the supplemental VVOrfData spreadsheet, which includes important information about this plasmid. The plasmid and insert names provided here relate only to this library. The name of the ORF (if present) in VACV strain Copenhagen and the name of the ORF (if annotated) in VACV strain WR sequence can be found in VVOrfData spreadsheet. Please note that the amino acid sequence given for each ORF in the spreadsheet may contain some errors. Additionally, changes from the expected sequence may be present in these plasmids. Please see Addgene's quality control sequence and sequencing notes in the VVOrfData spreadsheet before ordering this plasmid.
How to cite: DCT.VV.Orf9 was a gift from Jack Bennink & Jon Yewdell (Addgene plasmid # 12697 ; http://n2t.net/addgene:12697 ; RRID:Addgene_12697)
